Addgene plasmid #26476: pHPRT-DRGFP
Purpose: DR-GFP substrate (Addgene 26475) flanked by mouse hprt targeting sequences
Depositing lab: Maria Jasin. Depositing organization: Memorial Sloan-Kettering Cancer Center. Publication: Ku DNA end-binding protein modulates homologous repair of double-strand breaks in mammalian cells. Pierce AJ, Hu P, Han M, Ellis N, Jasin M. Genes Dev. 2001 Dec 15. 15(24):3237-42. 10.1101/gad.946401 PubMed 11751629.
Backbone
  Vector backbone: pgkPURO
  Backbone size w/o insert (bp): 1480
  Vector type: Mammalian Expression, Mouse Targeting
  Selectable markers: Puromycin
Growth in bacteria
  Bacterial resistance: Ampicillin, 100 μg/mL
  Growth temperature: 37°C
  Growth strain: DH5alpha
  Copy number: High Copy
Gene/Insert
  Gene/Insert name: pHPRT-DRGFP
  Insert size (bp): 10987
  Cloning method: Restriction Enzyme
  Sequencing primers: 5′ n/a
Terms and licenses: Academic/Nonprofit Terms; Industry Terms: Not Available to Industry
How to cite: pHPRT-DRGFP was a gift from Maria Jasin (Addgene plasmid # 26476 ; http://n2t.net/addgene:26476 ; RRID:Addgene_26476)
