[The description below was written by a language model from this plasmid's Addgene catalogue record and pLannotate feature annotations shown in this document.]
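Description:
pHPRT-DRGFP is a mouse gene-targeting plasmid that places the DR-GFP homologous-recombination reporter between mouse hprt homology sequences, so that the substrate can be integrated at the hprt locus of mouse cells rather than at random sites. The catalogue lists the backbone as pgkPURO. The annotated bacterial portion looks pBluescript-like, with a high-copy ColE1/pUC origin, an f1 origin, lac promoter/lacZα remnants, T3 and T7 promoters flanking the insert, and an ampicillin resistance gene for selection in E. coli. The total annotated sequence is about 12.5 kb.

The payload contains two GFP-derived repeats in the same orientation. The upstream copy is driven by a CAG-type arrangement (CMV enhancer, chicken β-actin promoter and chimeric intron). It is annotated as a full-length EGFP preceded by an SV40 NLS and an additional short N-terminal segment, and followed by an SV40 poly(A) signal. The downstream copy carries the same N-terminal elements but only a truncated EGFP fragment and has no annotated promoter. Between the repeats, in the opposite orientation, sits a PGK promoter–puromycin N-acetyltransferase–PGK poly(A) cassette for selecting mammalian integrants. In the DR-GFP design as generally described, the upstream gene is inactivated by an I-SceI endonuclease site, although that site is not annotated in this table. Repair of an induced double-strand break by gene conversion from the truncated repeat restores fluorescence. An Hprt1 coding fragment is annotated downstream of the reporter, and unannotated stretches on both sides presumably make up the rest of the homology arms. The associated work used the construct to measure homology-directed double-strand break repair in mammalian cells.
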