Features (pLannotate 1.2.2; 36 found; start..end, strand, type, name):
     21..125     +  promoter       AmpR promoter: bla
    126..986     +  CDS            AmpR: β-lactamase; bla; confers resistance to ampicillin, carbenicillin, and related antibiotics
   1157..1745    +  rep_origin     ori: high-copy-number ColE1/pMB1/pBR322/pUC origin of replication
   1928..2020    +  CDS            lacI (fragment): lac repressor; lacI; The lac repressor binds to the lac operator to inhibit transcription in E. coli. This inhibition can be relieved by adding lactose or isopropyl-β-D-thiogalactopyranoside (IPTG).
   2033..2054    +  protein_bind   CAP binding site: CAP binding activates transcription in the presence of cAMP. E. coli catabolite activator protein
   2069..2099    +  promoter       lac promoter: promoter for the E. coli lac operon
   2103..2125    +  protein_bind   lac operator (fragment): The lac repressor binds to the lac operator to inhibit transcription in E. coli. This inhibition can be relieved by adding lactose or isopropyl-β-D-thiogalactopyranoside (IPTG). lac repressor encoded by lacI
   2168..2186    +  promoter       T3 promoter: promoter for bacteriophage T3 RNA polymerase
   2199..2240    +  misc_feature   MCS (fragment): pBluescript multiple cloning site
   3446..3535    -  promoter       AmpR promoter (fragment): bla
   3565..3944    +  enhancer       CMV enhancer: human cytomegalovirus immediate early enhancer
   3947..4222    +  promoter       chicken β-actin promoter: No description available
   4223..5231    +  intron         chimeric intron: chimera between introns from chicken β-actin and rabbit β-globin
   5316..5335    +  CDS            SV40 NLS (fragment): nuclear localization signal of SV40 (simian virus 40) large T antigen
   5391..5579    +  CDS            Trl (fragment): GAGA_DROME - Also known as Adf-2, GAGA, Nc70F, TFGAGA. Experimental evidence at protein level: Swiss-Prot protein existence level 1. Transcriptional activator that functions by regulating chromatin structure. Overcomes the repressive effects of chromatin by promoting the open chromatin conformation in promoter gene regions, thereby allowing access to other transcription factors. Binds to DNA Polycomb response elements (PREs) at the bithorax complex and to the proximal region of the engrailed promoter, and positively regulates transcription of many genes including homeotic ones. Binds to the DN
   5598..6317    +  CDS            EGFP: the original enhanced GFP (Yang et al., 1996) mammalian codon-optimized
   6334..6417    +  CDS            large T antigen (fragment): large T antigen from SV40 (simian virus 40)
   6440..6561    +  polyA_signal   SV40 poly(A) signal: SV40 polyadenylation signal
   6592..7040    -  polyA_signal   PGK poly(A) signal: mouse phosphoglycerate kinase 1 polyadenylation signal
   7041..7172    -  CDS            dmpM (fragment): DMPM_STRAD - Protein inferred from homology: Swiss-Prot protein existence level 3. From Streptomyces alboniger.
   7222..7821    -  CDS            PuroR: puromycin N-acetyltransferase; pac from Streptomyces alboniger; confers resistance to puromycin
   7840..8337    -  promoter       PGK promoter: mouse phosphoglycerate kinase 1 promoter
   8342..8419    +  CDS            HBB (fragment): HBB_PONPY - Experimental evidence at transcript level: Swiss-Prot protein existence level 2. Involved in oxygen transport from the lung to the various peripheral tissues. From Pongo pygmaeus (Bornean orangutan).
   8490..8545    +  polyA_signal   β-globin poly(A) signal: rabbit β-globin polyadenylation signal (Gil and Proudfoot, 1987)
   8907..8926    +  CDS            SV40 NLS (fragment): nuclear localization signal of SV40 (simian virus 40) large T antigen
   8982..9170    +  CDS            Trl (fragment): GAGA_DROME - Also known as Adf-2, GAGA, Nc70F, TFGAGA. Experimental evidence at protein level: Swiss-Prot protein existence level 1. Transcriptional activator that functions by regulating chromatin structure. Overcomes the repressive effects of chromatin by promoting the open chromatin conformation in promoter gene regions, thereby allowing access to other transcription factors. Binds to DNA Polycomb response elements (PREs) at the bithorax complex and to the proximal region of the engrailed promoter, and positively regulates transcription of many genes including homeotic ones. Binds to the DN
   9195..9782    +  CDS            (3-F)Tyr-EGFP (fragment): (3-F)Tyr-EGFP is a basic (constitutively fluorescent) green fluorescent protein published in 2004, derived from Aequorea victoria.
   9803..9824    -  protein_bind   CAP binding site: CAP binding activates transcription in the presence of cAMP. E. coli catabolite activator protein
   9837..9876    -  CDS            lacI (fragment): lac repressor; lacI; The lac repressor binds to the lac operator to inhibit transcription in E. coli. This inhibition can be relieved by adding lactose or isopropyl-β-D-thiogalactopyranoside (IPTG).
   9883..9905    +  promoter       SV40 promoter (fragment): SV40 enhancer and early promoter
   9929..10064   +  rep_origin     SV40 ori: SV40 origin of replication
  10584..10769   +  CDS            Hprt1 (fragment): HPRT_MUSSP - Also known as Hprt. Experimental evidence at protein level: Swiss-Prot protein existence level 1. Converts guanine to guanosine monophosphate, and hypoxanthine to inosine monophosphate. Transfers the 5-phosphoribosyl group from 5- phosphoribosylpyrophosphate onto the purine. Plays a central role in the generation of purine nucleotides through the purine salvage pathway (By similarity). From Mus spretus (Western Mediterranean mouse) (Algerian mouse).
  11789..11815   +  misc_feature   MCS (fragment): pBluescript multiple cloning site
  11824..11842   -  promoter       T7 promoter: promoter for bacteriophage T7 RNA polymerase
  11845..12002   +  CDS            lacZα (fragment): LacZα fragment of β-galactosidase; lacZ fragment
  12007..12435   +  rep_origin     f1 ori (sequence partly withheld): f1 bacteriophage origin of replication; arrow indicates direction of (+) strand synthesis
>Addgene plasmid #26476 | pHPRT-DRGFP | depositor full sequence | sequence record 12507 | Author sequence
GCACTTTTCGGGGAAATGTGCGCGGAACCCCTATTTGTTTATTTTTCTAAATACATTCAAATATGTATCC
GCTCATGAGACAATAACCCTGATAAATGCTTCAATAATATTGAAAAAGGAAGAGTATGAGTATTCAACAT
TTCCGTGTCGCCCTTATTCCCTTTTTTGCGGCATTTTGCCTTCCTGTTTTTGCTCACCCAGAAACGCTGG
TGAAAGTAAAAGATGCTGAAGATCAGTTGGGTGCACGAGTGGGTTACATCGAACTGGATCTCAACAGCGG
TAAGATCCTTGAGAGTTTTCGCCCCGAAGAACGTTTTCCAATGATGAGCACTTTTAAAGTTCTGCTATGT
GGCGCGGTATTATCCCGTATTGACGCCGGGCAAGAGCAACTCGGTCGCCGCATACACTATTCTCAGAATG
ACTTGGTTGAGTACTCACCAGTCACAGAAAAGCATCTTACGGATGGCATGACAGTAAGAGAATTATGCAG
TGCTGCCATAACCATGAGTGATAACACTGCGGCCAACTTACTTCTGACAACGATCGGAGGACCGAAGGAG
CTAACCGCTTTTTTGCACAACATGGGGGATCATGTAACTCGCCTTGATCGTTGGGAACCGGAGCTGAATG
AAGCCATACCAAACGACGAGCGTGACACCACGATGCCTGTAGCAATGGCAACAACGTTGCGCAAACTATT
AACTGGCGAACTACTTACTCTAGCTTCCCGGCAACAATTAATAGACTGGATGGAGGCGGATAAAGTTGCA
GGACCACTTCTGCGCTCGGCCCTTCCGGCTGGCTGGTTTATTGCTGATAAATCTGGAGCCGGTGAGCGTG
GGTCTCGCGGTATCATTGCAGCACTGGGGCCAGATGGTAAGCCCTCCCGTATCGTAGTTATCTACACGAC
GGGGAGTCAGGCAACTATGGATGAACGAAATAGACAGATCGCTGAGATAGGTGCCTCACTGATTAAGCAT
TGGTAACTGTCAGACCAAGTTTACTCATATATACTTTAGATTGATTTAAAACTTCATTTTTAATTTAAAA
GGATCTAGGTGAAGATCCTTTTTGATAATCTCATGACCAAAATCCCTTAACGTGAGTTTTCGTTCCACTG
AGCGTCAGACCCCGTAGAAAAGATCAAAGGATCTTCTTGAGATCCTTTTTTTCTGCGCGTAATCTGCTGC
TTGCAAACAAAAAAACCACCGCTACCAGCGGTGGTTTGTTTGCCGGATCAAGAGCTACCAACTCTTTTTC
CGAAGGTAACTGGCTTCAGCAGAGCGCAGATACCAAATACTGTCCTTCTAGTGTAGCCGTAGTTAGGCCA
CCACTTCAAGAACTCTGTAGCACCGCCTACATACCTCGCTCTGCTAATCCTGTTACCAGTGGCTGCTGCC
AGTGGCGATAAGTCGTGTCTTACCGGGTTGGACTCAAGACGATAGTTACCGGATAAGGCGCAGCGGTCGG
GCTGAACGGGGGGTTCGTGCACACAGCCCAGCTTGGAGCGAACGACCTACACCGAACTGAGATACCTACA
GCGTGAGCTATGAGAAAGCGCCACGCTTCCCGAAGGGAGAAAGGCGGACAGGTATCCGGTAAGCGGCAGG
GTCGGAACAGGAGAGCGCACGAGGGAGCTTCCAGGGGGAAACGCCTGGTATCTTTATAGTCCTGTCGGGT
TTCGCCACCTCTGACTTGAGCGTCGATTTTTGTGATGCTCGTCAGGGGGGCGGAGCCTATGGAAAAACGC
CAGCAACGCGGCCTTTTTACGGTTCCTGGCCTTTTGCTGGCCTTTTGCTCACATGTTCTTTCCTGCGTTA
TCCCCTGATTCTGTGGATAACCGTATTACCGCCTTTGAGTGAGCTGATACCGCTCGCCGCAGCCGAACGA
CCGAGCGCAGCGAGTCAGTGAGCGAGGAAGCGGAAGAGCGCCCAATACGCAAACCGCCTCTCCCCGCGCG
TTGGCCGATTCATTAATGCAGCTGGCACGACAGGTTTCCCGACTGGAAAGCGGGCAGTGAGCGCAACGCA
ATTAATGTGAGTTAGCTCACTCATTAGGCACCCCAGGCTTTACACTTTATGCTTCCGGCTCGTATGTTGT
GTGGAATTGTGAGCGGATAACAATTTCACACAGGAAACAGCTATGACCATGATTACGCCAAGCTCGAAAT
TAACCCTCACTAAAGGGAACAAAAGCTGGAGCTCCACCGCGGTGGCGGCCGCTCTAGAACTAGTGGATCC
GCGGCCGCTAATTCGATTCTTCTGTAAAATTATCTTATTAGTAAGTTGTAACCATCTCAGACTTCTAAGT
TTGAGTTTGTAAAGGATCAGTTTTTTTTGGTGACCTACACACACACACACACACACACACACACACACAC
ACACAGGGGGGTGGATTCTGAGAATTTAGAGAATTTAGATGGTTAATACCAGTTTTTATTTTTATTCTGT
GTGATATTTATTTATTAAGATTTATTTATTTATTACATGTAGGTACACTGTATCTGTCTTCAGACACACC
AGAAGAGGGCATCAGATCTCGTTACAGATGGTTGTGAGTCACCATGTGGTTGCTGGGATTTGAACTCAGG
ACCTCTGGAAGAACAGTCAGTGCTCTTAACCGTTGAGCCATCTCACCAGCCCCGTGATATTTTATTTAAC
TTACTAGAATATACTGTGTTAAAACATATTTTAGGGGATTGGGGAGATGGCCCATTCTGTAAAGTGTCTG
CCATGTCATCTTCAGGACCTGCGTTTGTAACCCCAGCATGGAGAAGACAGAGACAGGGAGACCCCTGGGC
TTCCTGGCAAGCTAGACTAGCAAATTTGGTTAACTAGGTTCAATGAGAGACTCAGTCTCAAAACATAAGA
AGTGAATTTTTTAGACCCAATTTCAATCTCTGAACTCCATACGTATGCACATGTACCTGCATATAAATAT
ATATACACACCCATAAACACATGCACACACAAAAAATGGTTCAAAAGTTCTTAAAATGTATAAGAGTAGA
AAGTGTAGAGCCGGGAGTGGTGGCGCACGCCTTTAATCCCAGCACTTGGGAGCAGAGGCAGGTGGATTTC
TGAGTTCGAGGCCAGCCTGGTCTACAGAGTGAGTTCCAGGACAGCCAGAGCTATACAGAGAAATCCTGTC
TCAAAAAACCAAAAATAAAGTGTATATACTAATCTTTCATGCCTAAAATATTTATTTTTGCCACATTTTT
CATACCTCTTTAATATTTTTCTTTTTCTCTTTGTGCTTCAAAGGAAATTTTGTGTCATGTTTTACTTTTC
ATTCTTGACTCTATTCAGCAGTAAGACGCAGCATGGCTTTCTTAGAGAAGTATAATCTATTACAAAACGG
TAACATTTAACTGCTCTACATACCCTCTTGTAGCTAAATTCCTCTGTTAAACTAAGACTTATTATCTAAA
CGTAATTAAATGTTGATATTATTGAAGCATTTATCAGGGTTATTGTCTCATGAGCGGATACATATTTGAA
TGTATTTAGAAAAATAAACAAATAGGGGTTCCGCGCACATTTCCCCGAAAAGTGCCACCTGGTCGACATT
GATTATTGACTAGTTATTAATAGTAATCAATTACGGGGTCATTAGTTCATAGCCCATATATGGAGTTCCG
CGTTACATAACTTACGGTAAATGGCCCGCCTGGCTGACCGCCCAACGACCCCCGCCCATTGACGTCAATA
ATGACGTATGTTCCCATAGTAACGCCAATAGGGACTTTCCATTGACGTCAATGGGTGGAGTATTTACGGT
AAACTGCCCACTTGGCAGTACATCAAGTGTATCATATGCCAAGTCCGCCCCCTATTGACGTCAATGACGG
TAAATGGCCCGCCTGGCATTATGCCCAGTACATGACCTTACGGGACTTTCCTACTTGGCAGTACATCTAC
GTATTAGTCATCGCTATTACCATGGGTCGAGGTGAGCCCCACGTTCTGCTTCACTCTCCCCATCTCCCCC
CCCTCCCCACCCCCAATTTTGTATTTATTTATTTTTTAATTATTTTGTGCAGCGATGGGGGCGGGGGGGG
GGGGGGCGCGCGCCAGGCGGGGCGGGGCGGGGCGAGGGGCGGGGCGGGGCGAGGCGGAGAGGTGCGGCGG
CAGCCAATCAGAGCGGCGCGCTCCGAAAGTTTCCTTTTATGGCGAGGCGGCGGCGGCGGCGGCCCTATAA
AAAGCGAAGCGCGCGGCGGGCGGGAGTCGCTGCGTTGCCTTCGCCCCGTGCCCCGCTCCGCGCCGCCTCG
CGCCGCCCGCCCCGGCTCTGACTGACCGCGTTACTCCCACAGGTGAGCGGGCGGGACGGCCCTTCTCCTC
CGGGCTGTAATTAGCGCTTGGTTTAATGACGGCTCGTTTCTTTTCTGTGGCTGCGTGAAAGCCTTAAAGG
GCTCCGGGAGGGCCCTTTGTGCGGGGGGGAGCGGCTCGGGGGGTGCGTGCGTGTGTGTGTGCGTGGGGAG
CGCCGCGTGCGGCCCGCGCTGCCCGGCGGCTGTGAGCGCTGCGGGCGCGGCGCGGGGCTTTGTGCGCTCC
GCGTGTGCGCGAGGGGAGCGCGGCCGGGGGCGGTGCCCCGCGGTGCGGGGGGGCTGCGAGGGGAACAAAG
GCTGCGTGCGGGGTGTGTGCGTGGGGGGGTGAGCAGGGGGTGTGGGCGCGGCGGTCGGGCTGTAACCCCC
CCCTGCACCCCCCTCCCCGAGTTGCTGAGCACGGCCCGGCTTCGGGTGCGGGGCTCCGTGCGGGGCGTGG
CGCGGGGCTCGCCGTGCCGGGCGGGGGGTGGCGGCAGGTGGGGGTGCCGGGCGGGGCGGGGCCGCCTCGG
GCCGGGGAGGGCTCGGGGGAGGGGCGCGGCGGCCCCGGAGCGCCGGCGGCTGTCGAGGCGCGGCGAGCCG
CAGCCATTGCCTTTTATGGTAATCGTGCGAGAGGGCGCAGGGACTTCCTTTGTCCCAAATCTGGCGGAGC
CGAAATCTGGGAGGCGCCGCCGCACCCCCTCTAGCGGGCGCGGGCGAAGCGGTGCGGCGCCGGCAGGAAG
GAAATGGGCGGGGAGGGCCTTCGTGCGTCGCCGCGCCGCCGTCCCCTTCTCCATCTCCAGCCTCGGGGCT
GCCGCAGGGGGACGGCTGCCTTCGGGGGGGACGGGGCAGGGCGGGGTTCGGCTTCTGGCGTGTGACCGGC
GGCTCTAGAGCCTCTGCTAACCATGTTCATGCCTTCTTCTTTTTCCTACAGCTCCTGGGCAACGTGCTGG
TTATTGTGCTGTCTCATCATTTTGGCAAAGAATTCAGATCCGCCGCCACTATGGGATCAAGATCGCCAAA
AAAGAAGAGAAAGGTGCCGAAGAAGCATGCAGCACCACCAAAAAAAAAACGAAAAGTAGAAGACCCACGA
GGCAACACCAGCGGCGTGCTGAGCACCCCCAAGGCCAAGAGGGCCAAGCACCCCCCCGGCACCGAGAAGC
CCAGGAGCAGGAGCCAGAGCGAGCAGCCCGCCACCTGCCCCATCTGCTACGCCGTGATCAGGCAGAGCAG
GAACCTGAGGAGGCACCTGGAGCTGAGGCACTTCGCCAAGCCCGGCGTGGATCCACCGGTCGCCACCATG
GTGAGCAAGGGCGAGGAGCTGTTCACCGGGGTGGTGCCCATCCTGGTCGAGCTGGACGGCGACGTAAACG
GCCACAAGTTCAGCGTGTCCGGCTAGGGATAACAGGGTAATACCTACGGCAAGCTGACCCTGAAGTTCAT
CTGCACCACCGGCAAGCTGCCCGTGCCCTGGCCCACCCTCGTGACCACCCTGACCTACGGCGTGCAGTGC
TTCAGCCGCTACCCCGACCACATGAAGCAGCACGACTTCTTCAAGTCCGCCATGCCCGAAGGCTACGTCC
AGGAGCGCACCATCTTCTTCAAGGACGACGGCAACTACAAGACCCGCGCCGAGGTGAAGTTCGAGGGCGA
CACCCTGGTGAACCGCATCGAGCTGAAGGGCATCGACTTCAAGGAGGACGGCAACATCCTGGGGCACAAG
CTGGAGTACAACTACAACAGCCACAACGTCTATATCATGGCCGACAAGCAGAAGAACGGCATCAAGGTGA
ACTTCAAGATCCGCCACAACATCGAGGACGGCAGCGTGCAGCTCGCCGACCACTACCAGCAGAACACCCC
CATCGGCGACGGCCCCGTGCTGCTGCCCGACAACCACTACCTGAGCACCCAGTCCGCCCTGAGCAAAGAC
CCCAACGAGAAGCGCGATCACATGGTCCTGCTGGAGTTCGTGACCGCCGCCGGGATCACTCTCGGCATGG
ACGAGCTGTACAAGTAAAGCGGCCGCGACTCTAGATCATAATCAGCCATACCACATTTGTAGAGGTTTTA
CTTGCTTTAAAAAACCTCCCACACCTCCCCCTGAACCTGAAACATAAAATGAATGCAATTGTTGTTGTTA
ACTTGTTTATTGCAGCTTATAATGGTTACAAATAAAGCAATAGCATCACAAATTTCACAAATAAAGCATT
TTTTTCACTGCATTCTAGTTGTGGTTTGTCCAAACTCATCAATGTATCTTAAGGCGTAAATTGTAAGCGT
TAATCTGAAGCTTCTGATGGAATTAGAACTTGGCAAAACAATACTGAGAATGAAGTGTATGTGGAACAGA
GGCTGCTGATCTCGTTCTTCAGGCTATGAAACTGACACATTTGGAAACCACAGTACTTAGAACCACAAAG
TGGGAATCAAGAGAAAAACAATGATCCCACGAGAGATCTATAGATCTATAGATCATGAGTGGGAGGAATG
AGCTGGCCCTTAATTTGGTTTTGCTTGTTTAAATTATGATATCCAACTATGAAACATTATCATAAAGCAA
TAGTAAAGAGCCTTCAGTAAAGAGCAGGCATTTATCTAATCCCACCCCACCCCCACCCCCGTAGCTCCAA
TCCTTCCATTCAAAATGTAGGTACTCTGTTCTCACCCTTCTTAACAAAGTATGACAGGAAAAACTTCCAT
TTTAGTGGACATCTTTATTGTTTAATAGATCATCAATTTCGATCCGCTCCTGGGCACCGAACTGCGCCGC
GTGTTCAGCAGGGTCGGCGTGTTCGGTGTGTCCCCCGCGGTGGGCCTCGGGGGCGGGTGCGGGGTCGGCG
GGGCCGCCCCGGGTGGCTTCGGTCGGAGCCATGGGGTCGTGCGCTCCTTTCGGTCGGGCGCTGCGGGTCG
TGGGGCGGGCGTCAGGCACCGGGCTTGCGGGTCATGCACCAGGTGCGCGGTCCTTCGGGCACCTCGACGT
CGGCGGTGACGGTGAAGCCGAGCCGCTCGTAGAAGGGGAGGTTGCGGGGCGCGGAGGTCTCCAGGAAGGC
GGGCACCCCGGCGCGCTCGGCCGCCTCCACTCCGGGGAGCACGACGGCGCTGCCCAGACCCTTGCCCTGG
TGGTCGGGCGAGACGCCGACGGTGGCCAGGAACCACGCGGGCTCCTTGGGCCGGTGCGGCGCCAGGAGGC
CTTCCATCTGTTGCTGCGCGGCCAGCCGGGAACCGCTCAACTCGGCCATGCGCGGGCCGATCTCGGCGAA
CACCGCCCCCGCTTCGACGCTCTCCGGCGTGGTCCAGACCGCCACCGCGGCGCCGTCGTCCGCGACCCAC
ACCTTGCCGATGTCGAGCCCGACGCGCGTGAGGAAGAGTTCTTGCAGCTCGGTGACCCGCTCGATGTGGC
GGTCCGGGTCGACGGTGTGGCGCGTGGCGGGGTAGTCGGCGAACGCGGCGGCGAGGGTGCGTACGGCCCG
GGGGACGTCGTCGCGGGTGGCGAGGCGCACCGTGGGCTTGTACTCGGTCATGGTGGCGGCTGGATCGGTC
GAAAGGCCCGGAGATGAGGAAGAGGAGAACAGCGCGGCAGACGTGCGCTTTTGAAGCGTGCAGAATGCCG
GGCCTCCGGAGGACCTTCGGGCGCCCGCCCCGCCCCTGAGCCCGCCCCTGAGCCCGCCCCCGGACCCACC
CCTTCCCAGCCTCTGAGCCCAGAAAGCGAAGGAGCAAAGCTGCTATTGGCCGCTGCCCCAAAGGCCTACC
CGCTTCCATTGCTCAGCGGTGCTGTCCATCTGCACGAGACTAGTGAGACGTGCTACTTCCATTTGTCACG
TCCTGCACGACGCGAGCTGCGGGGCGGGGGGGAACTTCCTGACTAGGGGAGGAGTAGAAGGTGGCGCGAA
GGGGCCACCAAAGAACGGAGCCGGTTGGCGCCTACCGGTGGATGTGGAATGTGTGAGGCCAGAGGCCACT
TGTGTAGCGCCAAGTGCCCAGCGGGGCTGCTAAAGCGCATGCTCCAGACTGCCTTGGGAAAAGCGCCTCC
CCTACCCGGTAGAATTCACTCCTCAGGTGCAGGCTGCCTATCAGAAGGTGGTGGCTGGTGTGGCCAATGC
CCTGGCTCACAAATACCACTGAGATCTTTTTCCCTCTGCCAAAAATTATGGGGACATCATGAAGCCCCTT
GAGCATCTGACTTCTGGCTAATAAAGGAAATTTATTTTCATTGCAATAGTGTGTTGGAATTTTTTGTGTC
TCTCACTCGGAAGGACATATGGGAGGGCAAATCATTTAAAACATCAGAATGAGTATTTGGTTTAGAGTTT
GGCAACATATGCCATATGCTGGCTGCCATGAACAAAGGTGGCTATAAAGAGGTCATCAGTATATGAAACA
GCCCCCTGCTGTCCATTCCTTATTCCATAGAAAAGCCTTGACTTGAGGTTAGATTTTTTTTATATTTTGT
TTTGTGTTATTTTTTTCTTTAACATCCCTAAAATTTTCCTTACATGTTTTACTAGCCAGATTTTTCCTCC
TCTCCTGACTACTCCCAGTCATAGCTGTCCCTCTTCTCTTATGAAGATCCCTCGACCTGCAGCCCAAGCT
TTAGGGATCAAGATCGCCAAAAAAGAAGAGAAAGGTGCCGAAGAAGCATGCAGCACCACCAAAAAAAAAA
CGAAAAGTAGAAGACCCACGAGGCAACACCAGCGGCGTGCTGAGCACCCCCAAGGCCAAGAGGGCCAAGC
ACCCCCCCGGCACCGAGAAGCCCAGGAGCAGGAGCCAGAGCGAGCAGCCCGCCACCTGCCCCATCTGCTA
CGCCGTGATCAGGCAGAGCAGGAACCTGAGGAGGCACCTGGAGCTGAGGCACTTCGCCAAGCCCGGCGTG
GATCCACCGGTCGCCACCATGGTGAGCAAGGGCGAGGAGCTGTTCACCGGGGTGGTGCCCATCCTGGTCG
AGCTGGACGGCGACGTAAACGGCCACAAGTTCAGCGTGTCCGGCGAGGGCGAGGGCGATGCCACCTACGG
CAAGCTGACCCTGAAGTTCATCTGCACCACCGGCAAGCTGCCCGTGCCCTGGCCCACCCTCGTGACCACC
CTGACCTACGGCGTGCAGTGCTTCAGCCGCTACCCCGACCACATGAAGCAGCACGACTTCTTCAAGTCCG
CCATGCCCGAAGGCTACGTCCAGGAGCGCACCATCTTCTTCAAGGACGACGGCAACTACAAGACCCGCGC
CGAGGTGAAGTTCGAGGGCGACACCCTGGTGAACCGCATCGAGCTGAAGGGCATCGACTTCAAGGAGGAC
GGCAACATCCTGGGGCACAAGCTGGAGTACAACTACAACAGCCACAACGTCTATATCATGGCCGACAAGC
AGAAGAACGGCATCAAGGTGAACTTCAATAAAAGCTTGGCGTAATCATGGTCATAGCTGTTTCCTGTGTG
AAATTGTTATCCGCTCACAATTCCACACAACATACGAGCCGGAAGCATAAAGTGTAAAGCCTGGGGTGCC
TAATGAGTGAGCTAACTCACATTAATTGCGTTGCGCTCACTGCCCGCTTTCCAGTCGGGAAACCTGTCGT
GCCAGCGGATCCGCATCTCAATTAGTCAGCAACCATAGTCCCGCCCCTAACTCCGCCCATCCCGCCCCTA
ACTCCGCCCAGTTCCGCCCATTCTCCGCCCCATGGCTGACTAATTTTTTTTATTTATGCAGAGGCCGAGG
CCGCCTCGGCCTCTGAGCTATTCCAGAAGTAGTGAGGAGGCTTTTTTGGAGGCCTAGAGCTTGTTTTTAT
TTGTATCTTTAAATTTTATGATAGATGTTATAGTGTACTCTCCTCTCCCCTCCCCTCCCCTCTCCTCCTC
AGCAGGATCTTGTTATGTAGCCCTAAGGGATCTAATACTTACTCTGTAGTCCAGGCTGTCCTTCAGCTCA
TGAGACACACCATCATGCTTGGCATGTTTCTTGTTCTGAAAGGTATCTGGTTTTAATTTTGGTTGAGCTG
GTGTGTTGGTGTATATCTGTAATCTCAGCACAGGCAAGTAGAGACAAGGATTATGATTACAGTCCAGCCT
GGGCTATTTAGAGGGATTCTCTTTAATCTTTCCTCATGCCCCAAAATCTTACCTTTGGTATATGAAAAAT
AGTCTCCACTTCTGCAAAATATTGCTTTATGAAGTAAGAATTCCCTTCATAGAGACAAGGAATGTGTCCT
GTAAAAGTTTAATGTGTAAGAAGTATTTGTTATAAAAGATAAATATTCAGAATCTTCTTTTTAATTCCTG
ATTTTATTTCTATAGGACTGAAAGACTTGCTCGAGATGTCATGAAGGAGATGGGAGGCCATCACATTGTG
GCCCTCTGTGTGCTCAAGGGGGGCTATAAGTTCTTTGCTGACCTGCTGGATTACATTAAAGCACTGAATA
GAAATAGTGATAGATCCATTCCTATGACTGTAGATTTTATCAGACTGAAGAGCTACTGTGTAAGTATAAT
TAACTTATAATTAAAAAAATAGGGCCATTCTAGTTTTATCTATATTTTTTTTAAACTTGTGCAAACTATG
CTACATAATCAACTTACTTGATTATGTAATATATATAGTAATAGTTGGAATTACTATTATTACATATTTA
TTTTTCTGTGCTGGGGTAGAACCCAGGGAACTAAGTACTGTAATAACCGAGCTTCATTCATCCTAGTCAT
TTTTAATTTTTTTTTTTTTTTTTGTTTTTTCGAGACAAGGTTTCTCTGTGTAGCCCTGGCTGTCCTGGAA
CTCACTCTGTAGACCAGGCTGGCCTCGAACTCAGAAATCTGCCTGCCTCTGCCTCCCAGTGCTGAGATTA
ATGACGTGCACCACCACTGCCTGGCATTTTTTTAAAGTTTTAATTTGAGACCCTTTCTCACTAACTTGCT
CACACTATCCTCGAACTCATTACGTGGGCTGGTCTAGAAATTTCAGTCAACTTGCCTCAGCTTCTCAAGT
AGCTGGGATTACAGGCAGGTGCTACCACTTCTGGCCATGATCATTGTTGTTGTTGCTATTATTATTATTA
TTATTTCACTGATACTTCATATCACAACACAGAATAGTAACTGTAGTTCATGACCAACAAAAAAGTTGTA
CAGTTTCTCTGTTGTCTTATTTTGATCTGGATTTTGATTTGTTTCATGGCACTGGGCAGGCTAATCTCAA
ACTGCATGGCTCAAATAGTCCTTCTGTCTTAATCTCCCATGTTCTGGAAGTATAGGTATCACTACACCTA
GCTGTATTTTCATATTTTAAAAAAAACGCCTAAGAATTGCTATTGAATGAGGCGGAGAGATGGCTCAGCA
GTCACAAGTACTTGTAGAGGACTGGGGTTTGGTTACTAGCACCTCAAAGATGGCTTACAATTATCTGTAG
CTCCAATTCCAGAGGATCTGTGTGGTAAAGCTGCATGTATATGGGCATGCAGGTAAAACTGCTAAACATA
TAAAAATAGCTCAGTCTTAAGAGAATTGGTCGACCTCGAGGGGGGGCCCGGTACCCAATTCGCCCTATAG
TGAGTCGTATTACAATTCACTGGCCGTCGTTTTACAACGTCGTGACTGGGAAAACCCTGGCGTTACCCAA
CTTAATCGCCTTGCAGCACATCCCCCTTTCGCCAGCTGGCGTAATAGCGAAGAGGCCCGCACCGATCGCC
CTTCCCAACAGTTGCGCAGCCTGAATGGCGAATGGG
[124 nt withheld, positions 12007-12130]
C
[91 nt withheld, positions 12132-12222]
A
[49 nt withheld, positions 12224-12272]
CCTTTGACGTTGGAGTCCACGTTCTTT
[37 nt withheld, positions 12300-12336]
ACCCTATCTCGGTCTATTCTTTTGATTTATAAGGGATTTTGCCGATTTCGGCCTATTGGTTAAAAAATGA
GCTGATTTAACAAAAATTTAACGCGAATTTTAACAAAATATTAACGCTTACAATTTAGGTG
