>Addgene plasmid #26476 | pHPRT-DRGFP | addgene partial sequence | sequence record 32630 | 26476 with pCAG-F
CAGCACCACCAAAAAAAAAACGAAAAGTAGAAGACCCACGAGGCAACACCAGCGGCGTGCTGAGCACCCC
CAAGGCCAAGAGGGCCAAGCACCCCCCCGGCACCGAGAAGCCCAGGAGCAGGAGCCAGAGCGAGCAGCCC
GCCACCTGCCCCATCTGCTACGCCGTGATCAGGCAGAGCAGGAACCTGAGGAGGCACCTGGAGCTGAGGC
ACTTCGCCAAGCCCGGCGTGGATCCACCGGTCGCCACCATGGTGAGCAAGGGCGAGGAGCTGTTCACCGG
GGTGGTGCCCATCCTGGTCGAGCTGGACGGCGACGTAAACGGCCACAAGTTCAGCGTGTCCGGCTAGGGA
TAACAGGGTAATACCTACGGCAAGCTGACCCTGAAGTTCATCTGCACCACCGGCAAGCTGCCCGTGCCCT
GGCCCACCCTCGTGACCACCCTGACCTACGG
