>Addgene plasmid #26476 | pHPRT-DRGFP | addgene partial sequence | sequence record 229791 | Addgene partial NGS Result
GGGCTCGGGGGAGGGGCGCGGCGGCCCCCGGAGCGCCGGCGGCTGTCGAGGCGCGGCGAGCCGCAGCCAT
TGCCTTTTATGGTAATCGTGCGAGAGGGCGCAGGGACTTCCTTTGTCCCAAATCTGTGCGGAGCCGAAAT
CTGGGAGGCGCCGCCGCACCCCCTCTAGCGGGCGCGGGGCGAAGCGGTGCGGCGCCGGCAGGAAGGAAAT
GGGCGGGGAGGGCCTTCGTGCGTCGCCGCGCCGCCGTCCCCTTCTCCCTCTCCAGCCTCGGGGCTGTCCG
CGGGGGGACGGCTGCCTTCGGGGGGGACGGGGCAGGGCGGGGTTCGGCTTCTGGCGTGTGACCGGCGGCT
CTAGAGCCTCTGCTAACCATGTTCATGCCTTCTTCTTTTTCCTACAGCTCCTGGGCAACGTGCTGGTTAT
TGTGCTGTCTCATCATTTTGGCAAAGAATTCAGATCCGCCGCCACTATGGGATCAAGATCGCCAAAAAAG
AAGAGAAAGGTGCCGAAGAAGCATGCAGCACCACCAAAAAAAAAACGAAAAGTAGAAGACCCACGAGGCA
ACACCAGCGGCGTGCTGAGCACCCCCAAGGCCAAGAGGGCCAAGCACCCCCCCGGCACCGAGAAGCCCAG
GAGCAGGAGCCAGAGCGAGCAGCCCGCCACCTGCCCCATCTGCTACGCCGTGATCAGGCAGAGCAGGAAC
CTGAGGAGGCACCTGGAGCTGAGGCACTTCGCCAAGCCCGGCGTGGATCCACCGGTCGCCACCATGGTGA
GCAAGGGCGAGGAGCTGTTCACCGGGGTGGTGCCCATCCTGGTCGAGCTGGACGGCGACGTAAACGGCCA
CAAGTTCAGCGTGTCCGGCTAGGGATAACAGGGTAATACCTACGGCAAGCTGACCCTGAAGTTCATCTGC
ACCACCGGCAAGCTGCCCGTGCCCTGGCCCACCCTCGTGACCACCCTGACCTACGGCGTGCAGTGCTTCA
GCCGCTACCCCGACCACATGAAGCAGCACGACTTCTTCAAGTCCGCCATGCCCGAAGGCTACGTCCAGGA
GCGCACCATCTTCTTCAAGGACGACGGCAACTACAAGACCCGCGCCGAGGTGAAGTTCGAGGGCGACACC
CTGGTGAACCGCATCGAGCTGAAGGGCATCGACTTCAAGGAGGACGGCAACATCCTGGGGCACAAGCTGG
AGTACAACTACAACAGCCACAACGTCTATATCATGGCCGACAAGCAGAAGAACGGCATCAAGGTGAACTT
CAAGATCCGCCACAACATCGAGGACGGCAGCGTGCAGCTCGCCGACCACTACCAGCAGAACACCCCCATC
GGCGACGGCCCCGTGCTGCTGCCCGACAACCACTACCTGAGCACCCAGTCCGCCCTGAGCAAAGACCCCA
ACGAGAAGCGCGATCACATGGTCCTGCTGGAGTTCGTGACCGCCGCCGGGATCACTCTCGGCATGGACGA
GCTGTACAAGTAAAGCGGCCGCGACTCTAGATCATAATCAGCCATACCACATTTGTAGAGGTTTTACTTG
CTTTAAAAAACCTCCCACACCTCCCCCTGAACCTGAAACATAAAATGAATGCAATTGTTGTTGTTAACTT
GTTTATTGCAGCTTATAATGGTTACAAATAAAGCAATAGCATCACAAATTTCACAAATAAAGCATTTTTT
TCACTGCATTCTAGTTGTGGTTTGTCCAAACTCATCAATGTATCTTAAGGCGTAAATTGTAAGCGTTAAT
CTGAAGCTTCTGATGGAATTAGAACTTGGCAAAACAATACTGAGAATGAAGTGTATGTGGAACAGAGGCT
GCTGATCTCGTTCTTCAGGCTATGAAACTGACACATTTGGAAACCACAGTACTTAGAACCACAAAGTGGG
AATCAAGAGAAAAACAATGATCCCACGAGAGATCTATAGATCTATAGATCATGAGTGGGAGGAATGAGCT
GGCCCTTAATTTGGTTTTGCTTGTTTAAATTATGATATCCAACTATGAAACATTATCATAAAGCAATAGT
AAAGAGCCTTCAGTAAAGAGCAGGCATTTATCTAATCCCACCCCACCCCCACCCCCGTAGCTCCAATCCT
TCCATTCAAAATGTAGGTACTCTGTTCTCACCCTTCTTAACAAAGTATGACAGGAAAAACTTCCATTTTA
GTGGACATCTTTATTGTTTAATAGATCATCAATTTCGATCCGCTCCTGGGCACCGAACTGCGCCGCGTGT
TCAGCAGGGTCGGCGTGTTCGGTGTGTCCCCCGCGGTGGGCCTCGGGGGCGGGTGCGGGGTCGGCGGGGC
CGCCCCGGGTGGCTTCGGTCGGAGCCATGGGGTCGTGCGCTCCTTTCGGTCGGGCGCTGCGGGTCGTGGG
GCGGGCGTCAGGCACCGGGCTTGCGGGTCATGCACCAGGTGCGCGGTCCTTCGGGCACCTCGACGTCGGC
GGTGACGGTGAAGCCGAGCCGCTCGTAGAAGGGGAGGTTGCGGGGCGCGGAGGTCTCCAGGAAGGCGGGC
ACCCCGGCGCGCTCGGCCGCCTCCACTCCGGGGAGCACGACGGCGCTGCCCAGACCCTTGCCCTGGTGGT
CGGGCGAGACGCCGACGGTGGCCAGGAACCACGCGGGCTCCTTGGGCCGGTGCGGCGCCAGGAGGCCTTC
CATCTGTTGCTGCGCGGCCAGCCGGGAACCGCTCAACTCGGCCATGCGCGGGCCGATCTCGGCGAACACC
GCCCCCGCTTCGACGCTCTCCGGCGTGGTCCAGACCGCCACCGCGGCGCCGTCGTCCGCGACCCACACCT
TGCCGATGTCGAGCCCGACGCGCGTGAGGAAGAGTTCTTGCAGCTCGGTGACCCGCTCGATGTGGCGGTC
CGGGTCGACGGTGTGGCGCGTGGCGGGGTAGTCGGCGAACGCGGCGGCGAGGGTGCGTACGGCCCGGGGG
ACGTCGTCGCGGGTGGCGAGGCGCACCGTGGGCTTGTACTCGGTCATGGTGGCGGCTGGATCGGTCGAAA
GGCCCGGAGATGAGGAAGAGGAGAACAGCGCGGCAGACGTGCGCTTTTGAAGCGTGCAGAATGCCGGGCC
TCCGGAGGACCTTCGGGCGCCCGCCCCGCCCCTGAGCCCGCCCCTGAGCCCGCCCCCGGACCCACCCCTT
CCCAGCCTCTGAGCCCAGAAAGCGAAGGAGCAAAGCTGCTATTGGCCGCTGCCCCAAAGGCCTACCCGCT
TCCATTGCTCAGCGGTGCTGTCCATCTGCACGAGACTAGTGAGACGTGCTACTTCCATTTGTCACGTCCT
GCACGACGCGAGCTGCGGGGCGGGGGGGAACTTCCTGACTAGGGGAGGAGTAGAAGGTGGCGCGAAGGGG
CCACCAAAGAACGGAGCCGGTTGGCGCCTACCGGTGGATGTGGAATGTGTGAGGCCAGAGGCCACTTGTG
TAGCGCCAAGTGCCCAGCGGGGCTGCTAAAGCGCATGCTCCAGACTGCCTTGGGAAAAGCGCCTCCCCTA
CCCGGTAGAATTCACTCCTCAGGTGCAGGCTGCCTATCAGAAGGTGGTGGCTGGTGTGGCCAATGCCCTG
GCTCACAAATACCACTGAGATCTTTTTCCCTCTGCCAAAAATTATGGGGACATCATGAAGCCCCTTGAGC
ATCTGACTTCTGGCTAATAAAGGAAATTTATTTTCATTGCAATAGTGTGTTGGAATTTTTTGTGTCTCTC
ACTCGGAAGGACATATGGGAGGGCAAATCATTTAAAACATCAGAATGAGTATTTGGTTTAGAGTTTGGCA
ACATATGCCCATATGCTGGCTGCCATGAACAAAGGTTGGCTATAAAGAGGTCATCAGTATATGAAACAGC
CCCCTGCTGTCCATTCCTTATTCCATAGAAAAGCCTTGACTTGAGGTTAGATTTTTTTTATATTTTGTTT
TGTGTTATTTTTTTCTTTAACATCCCTAAAATTTTCCTTACATGTTTTACTAGCCAGATTTTTCCTCCTC
TCCTGACTACTCCCAGTCATAGCTGTCCCTCTTCTCTTATGGAGATCCCTCGACCTGCAGCCCAAGCTTT
AGGGATCAAGATCGCCAAAAAAGAAGAGAAAGGTGCCGAAGAAGCATGCAGCACCACCAAAAAAAAAACG
AAAAGTAGAAGACCCACGAGGCAACACCAGCGGCGTGCTGAGCACCCCCAAGGCCAAGAGGGCCAAGCAC
CCCCCCGGCACCGAGAAGCCCAGGAGCAGGAGCCAGAGCGAGCAGCCCGCCACCTGCCCCATCTGCTACG
CCGTGATCAGGCAGAGCAGGAACCTGAGGAGGCACCTGGAGCTGAGGCACTTCGCCAAGCCCGGCGTGGA
TCCACCGGTCGCCACCATGGTGAGCAAGGGCGAGGAGCTGTTCACCGGGGTGGTGCCCATCCTGGTCGAG
CTGGACGGCGACGTAAACGGCCACAAGTTCAGCGTGTCCGGCGAGGGCGAGGGCGATGCCACCTACGGCA
AGCTGACCCTGAAGTTCATCTGCACCACCGGCAAGCTGCCCGTGCCCTGGCCCACCCTCGTGACCACCCT
GACCTACGGCGTGCAGTGCTTCAGCCGCTACCCCGACCACATGAAGCAGCACGACTTCTTCAAGTCCGCC
ATGCCCGAAGGCTACGTCCAGGAGCGCACCATCTTCTTCAAGGACGACGGCAACTACAAGACCCGCGCCG
AGGTGAAGTTCGAGGGCGACACCCTGGTGAACCGCATCGAGCTGAAGGGCATCGACTTCAAGGAGGACGG
CAACATCCTGGGGCACAAGCTGGAGTACAACTACAACAGCCACAACGTCTATATCATGGCCGACAAGCAG
AAGAACGGCATCAGGTGAACTTCAATAAAAGCTTGGCGTAATCATGGTCATAGCTGTTTCCTGTGTGAAA
TTGTTATCCGCTCACAATTCCACACAACATACGAGCCGGAAGCATAAAGTGTAAAGCCTGGGGTGCCTAA
TGAGTGAGCTAACTCACATTAATTGCGTTGCGCTCACTGCCCGCTTTCCAGTCGGGAAACCTGTCGTGCC
AGCGGATCCGCATCTCAATTAGTCAGCAACCATAGTCCCGCCCCTAACTCCGCCCATCCCGCCCCTAACT
CCGCCCAGTTCCGCCCATTCTCCGCCCCATGGCTGACTAATTTTTTTTATTTATGCAGAGGCCGAGGCCG
CCTCGGCCTCTGAGCTATTCCAGAAGTAGTGAGGAGGCTTTTTTGGAGGCCTAGAGCTTGTTTTTATTTG
TATCTTTAAATTTTATGATAGATGTTATAGTGTACTCTCCTCTCCCCTCCCCTCCCCTCTCCTCCTCAGC
AGGATCTTGTTATGTAGCCCTAAGGGATCTAATACTTACTCTGTAGTCCAGGCTGTCCTTCAGCTCATGA
GACACACCATCATGCTTGGCATGTTTCTTGTTCTGAAAGGTATCTGGTTTTAATTTTGGTTGAGCTGGTG
TGTTGGTGTATATCTGTAATCTCAGCACAGGCAAGTAGAGACAAGGATTATGATTACAGTCCAGCCTGGG
CTATTTAGAGGGATTCTCTTTAATCTTTCCTCATGCCCCAAAATCTTACCTTTGGTATATGAAAAATAGT
CTCCACTTCTGCAAAATATTGCTTTATGAAGTAAGAATTCCCTTCATAGAGACAAGGAATGTGTCCTGTA
AAAGTTTAATGTGTAAGAAGTATTTGTTATAAAAGATAAATATTCAGAATCTTCTTTTTAATTCCTGATT
TTATTTCTATAGGACTGAAAGACTTGCTCGAGATGTCATGAAGGAGATGGGAGGCCATCACATTGTGGCC
CTCTGTGTGCTCAAGGGGGGCTATAAGTTCTTTGCTGACCTGCTGGATTACATTAAAGCACTGAATAGAA
ATAGTGATAGATCCATTCCTATGACTGTAGATTTTATCAGACTGAAGAGCTACTGTGTAAGTATAATTAA
CTTATAATTAAAAAAATAGGGCCATTCTAGTTTTATCTATATTTTTTTTAAACTTGTGCAAACTATGCTA
CATAATCAACTTACTTGATTATGTAATATATATAGTAATAGTTGGAATTACTATTATTACATATTTATTT
TTCTGTGCTGGGGTAGAACCCAGGGAACTAAGTACTGTAATAACCGAGCTTCATTCATCCTAGTCATTTT
TAATTTTTTTTTTTTTTTTTGTTTTTTCGAGACAAGGTTTCTCTGTGTAGCCCTGGCTGTCCTGGAACTC
ACTCTGTAGACCAGGCTGGCCTCGAACTCAGAAATCTGCCTGCCTCTGCCTCCCAGTGCTGAGATTAATG
ACGTGCACCACCACTGCCTGGCATTTTTTTAAAGTTTTAATTTGAGACCCTTTCTCACTAACTTGCTCAC
ACTATCCTCGAACTCATTACGTGGGCTGGTCTAGAAATTTCAGTCAACTTGCCTCAGCTTCTCAAGTAGC
TGGGATTACAGGCAGGTGCTACCACTTCTGGCCATGATCATTGTTGTTGTTGCTATTATTATTATTATTA
TTTCACTGATACTTCATATCACAACACAGAATAGTAACTGTAGTTCATGACCAACAAAAAAGTTGTACAG
TTTCTCTGTTGTCTTATTTTGATCTGGATTTTGATTTGTTTCATGGCACTGGGCAGGCTAATCTCAAACT
GCATGGCTCAAATAGTCCTTCTGTCTTAATCTCCCATGTTCTGGAAGTATAGGTATCACTACACCTAGCT
GTATTTTCATATTTTAAAAAAAACGCCTAAGAATTGCTATTGAATGAGGCGGAGAGATGGCTCAGCAGTC
ACAAGTACTTGTAGAGGACTGGGGTTTGGTTACTAGCACCTCAAAGATGGCTTACAATTATCTGTAGCTC
CAATTCCAGAGGATCTGTGTGGTAAAGCTGCATGTATATGGGCATGCAGGTAAAACTGCTAAACATATAA
AAATAGCTCAGTCTTAAGAGAATTGGTCGACCTCGAGGGGGGGCCCGGTACCCAATTCGCCCTATAGTGA
GTCGTATTACAATTCACTGGCCGTCGTTTTACAACGTCGTGACTGGGAAAACCCTGGCGTTACCCAACTT
AATCGCCTTGCAGCACATCCCCCTTTCGCCAGCTGGCGTAATAGCGAAGAGGCCCGCACCGATCGCCCTT
CCCAACAGTTGCGCAGCCTGAATGGCGAATGGG
[124 nt withheld, positions 7174-7297]
C
[91 nt withheld, positions 7299-7389]
A
[49 nt withheld, positions 7391-7439]
CCTTTGACGTTGGAGTCCACGTTCTTT
[37 nt withheld, positions 7467-7503]
ACCCTATCTCGGTCTATTCTTTTGATTTATAAGGGATTTTGCCGATTTCGGCCTATTGGTTAAAAAATGA
GCTGATTTAACAAAAATTTAACGCGAATTTTAACAAAATATTAACGCTTACAATTTAGGTGGCACTTTTC
GGGGAAATGTGCGCGGAACCCCTATTTGTTTATTTTTCTAAATACATTCAAATATGTATCCGCTCATGAG
ACAATAACCCTGATAAATGCTTCAATAATATTGAAAAAGGAAGAGTATGAGTATTCAACATTTCCGTGTC
GCCCTTATTCCCTTTTTTGCGGCATTTTGCCTTCCTGTTTTTGCTCACCCAGAAACGCTGGTGAAAGTAA
AAGATGCTGAAGATCAGTTGGGTGCACGAGTGGGTTACATCGAACTGGATCTCAACAGCGGTAAGATCCT
TGAGAGTTTTCGCCCCGAAGAACGTTTTCCAATGATGAGCACTTTTAAAGTTCTGCTATGTGGCGCGGTA
TTATCCCGTATTGACGCCGGGCAAGAGCAACTCGGTCGCCGCATACACTATTCTCAGAATGACTTGGTTG
AGTACTCACCAGTCACAGAAAAGCATCTTACGGATGGCATGACAGTAAGAGAATTATGCAGTGCTGCCAT
AACCATGAGTGATAACACTGCGGCCAACTTACTTCTGACAACGATCGGAGGACCGAAGGAGCTAACCGCT
TTTTTGCACAACATGGGGGATCATGTAACTCGCCTTGATCGTTGGGAACCGGAGCTGAATGAAGCCATAC
CAAACGACGAGCGTGACACCACGATGCCTGTAGCAATGGCAACAACGTTGCGCAAACTATTAACTGGCGA
ACTACTTACTCTAGCTTCCCGGCAACAATTAATAGACTGGATGGAGGCGGATAAAGTTGCAGGACCACTT
CTGCGCTCGGCCCTTCCGGCTGGCTGGTTTATTGCTGATAAATCTGGAGCCGGTGAGCGTGGGTCTCGCG
GTATCATTGCAGCACTGGGGCCAGATGGTAAGCCCTCCCGTATCGTAGTTATCTACACGACGGGGAGTCA
GGCAACTATGGATGAACGAAATAGACAGATCGCTGAGATAGGTGCCTCACTGATTAAGCATTGGTAACTG
TCAGACCAAGTTTACTCATATATACTTTAGATTGATTTAAAACTTCATTTTTAATTTAAAAGGATCTAGG
TGAAGATCCTTTTTGATAATCTCATGACCAAAATCCCTTAACGTGAGTTTTCGTTCCACTGAGCGTCAGA
CCCCGTAGAAAAGATCAAAGGATCTTCTTGAGATCCTTTTTTTCTGCGCGTAATCTGCTGCTTGCAAACA
AAAAAACCACCGCTACCAGCGGTGGTTTGTTTGCCGGATCAAGAGCTACCAACTCTTTTTCCGAAGGTAA
CTGGCTTCAGCAGAGCGCAGATACCAAATACTGTTCTTCTAGTGTAGCCGTAGTTAGGCCACCACTTCAA
GAACTCTGTAGCACCGCCTACATACCTCGCTCTGCTAATCCTGTTACCAGTGGCTGCTGCCAGTGGCGAT
AAGTCGTGTCTTACCGGGTTGGACTCAAGACGATAGTTACCGGATAAGGCGCAGCGGTCGGGCTGAACGG
GGGGTTCGTGCACACAGCCCAGCTTGGAGCGAACGACCTACACCGAACTGAGATACCTACAGCGTGAGCT
ATGAGAAAGCGCCACGCTTCCCGAAGGGAGAAAGGCGGACAGGTATCCGGTAAGCGGCAGGGTCGGAACA
GGAGAGCGCACGAGGGAGCTTCCAGGGGGAAACGCCTGGTATCTTTATAGTCCTGTCGGGTTTCGCCACC
TCTGACTTGAGCGTCGATTTTTGTGATGCTCGTCAGGGGGGCGGAGCCTATGGAAAAACGCCAGCAACGC
GGCCTTTTTACGGTTCCTGGCCTTTTGCTGGCCTTTTGCTCACATGTTCTTTCCTGCGTTATCCCCTGAT
TCTGTGGATAACCGTATTACCGCCTTTGAGTGAGCTGATACCGCTCGCCGCAGCCGAACGACCGAGCGCA
GCGAGTCAGTGAGCGAGGAAGCGGAAGAGCGCCCAATACGCAAACCGCCTCTCCCCGCGCGTTGGCCGAT
TCATTAATGCAGCTGGCACGACAGGTTTCCCGACTGGAAAGCGGGCAGTGAGCGCAACGCAATTAATGTG
AGTTAGCTCACTCATTAGGCACCCCAGGCTTTACACTTTATGCTTCCGGCTCGTATGTTGTGTGGAATTG
TGAGCGGATAACAATTTCACACAGGAAACAGCTATGACCATGATTACGCCAAGCTCGAAATTAACCCTCA
CTAAAGGGAACAAAAGCTGGAGCTCCACCGCGGTGGCGGCCGCTCTAGAACTAGTGGATCCGCGGCCGCT
AATTCGATTCTTCTGTAAAATTATCTTATTAGTAAGTTGTAACCATCTCAGACTTCTAAGTTTGAGTTTG
TAAAGGATCAGTTTTTTTTGGTGACCTACACACACACACACACACACACACACACACACACACACAGGGG
GGTGGATTCTGAGAATTTAGAGAATTTAGATGGTTAATACCAGTTTTTATTTTTATTCTGTGTGATATTT
ATTTATTAAGATTTATTTATTTATTACATGTAGGTACACTGTATCTGTCTTCAGACACACCAGAAGAGGG
CATCAGATCTCGTTACAGATGGTTGTGAGTCACCATGTGGTTGCTGGGATTTGAACTCAGGACCTCTGGA
AGAACAGTCAGTGCTCTTAACCGTTGAGCCATCTCACCAGCCCCGTGATATTTTATTTAACTTACTAGAA
TATACTGTGTTAAAACATATTTTAGGGGATTGGGGAGATGGCCCATTCTGTAAAGTGTCTGCCATGTCAT
CTTCAGGACCTGCGTTTGTAACCCCAGCATGGAGAAGACAGAGACAGGGAGACCCCTGGGCTTCCTGGCA
AGCTAGACTAGCAAATTTGGTTAACTAGGTTCAATGAGAGACTCAGTCTCAAAACATAAGAAGTGAATTT
TTTAGACCCAATTTCAATCTCTGAACTCCATACGTATGCACATGTACCTGCATATAAATATATATACACA
CCCATAAACACATGCACACACAAAAAATGGTTCAAAAGTTCTTAAAATGTATAAGAGTAGAAAGTGTAGA
GCCGGGAGTGGTGGCGCACGCCTTTAATCCCAGCACTTGGGAGCAGAGGCAGGTGGATTTCTGAGTTCGA
GGCCAGCCTGGTCTACAGAGTGAGTTCCAGGACAGCCAGAGCTATACAGAGAAATCCTGCCTCAAAAAAC
CAAAAATAAAGTGTATATACTAATCTTTCATGCCTAAAATATTTATTTTTGCCACATTTTTCATACCTCT
TTAATATTTTTCTTTTTCTCTTTGTGCTTCAAAGGAAATTTTGTGTCATGTTTTACTTTTCATTCTTGAC
TCTATTCAGCAGTAAGACGCAGCATGGCTTTCTTAGAGAAGTATAATCTATTACAAAACGGTAACATTTA
ACTGCTCTACATACCCTCTTGTAGCTAAATTCCTCTGTTAAACTAAGACTTATTATCTAAACGTAATTAA
ATGTTGATATTATTGAAGCATTTATCAGGGTTATTGTCTCATGAGCGGATACATATTTGAATGTATTTAG
AAAAATAAACAAATAGGGGTTCCGCGCACATTTCCCCGAAAAGTGCCACCTGGGTCGACATTGATTATTG
ACTAGTTATTAATAGTAATCAATTACGGGGTCATTAGTTCATAGCCCATATATGGAGTTCCGCGTTACAT
AACTTACGGTAAATGGCCCGCCTGGCTGACCGCCCAACGACCCCCGCCCATTGACGTCAATAATGACGTA
TGTTCCCATAGTAACGCCAATAGGGACTTTCCATTGACGTCAATGGGTGGAGTATTTACGGTAAACTGCC
CACTTGGCAGTACATCAAGTGTATCATATGCCAAGTACGCCCCCTATTGACGTCAATGACGGTAAATGGC
CCGCCTGGCATTATGCCCAGTACATGACCTTATGGGACTTTCCTACTTGGCAGTACATCTACGTATTAGT
CATCGCTATTACCATGGTCGAGGTGAGCCCCACGTTCTGCTTCACTCTCCCCATCTCCCCCCCCTCCCCA
CCCCCAATTTTGTATTTATTTATTTTTTAATTATTTTGTGCAGCGATGGGGGCGGGGGGGGGGGGGG
